>Addgene plasmid #207311 | pHCMV_VSAV_G | addgene full sequence | sequence record 407388 | Addgene NGS Result
GCGGCCGCTCTAGAGAGCTTGGCCCATTGCATACGTTGTATCCATATCATAATATGTACATTTATATTGG
CTCATGTCCAACATTACCGCCATGTTGACATTGATTATTGACTAGTTATTAATAGTAATCAATTACGGGG
TCATTAGTTCATAGCCCATATATGGAGTTCCGCGTTACATAACTTACGGTAAATGGCCCGCCTGGCTGAC
CGCCCAACGACCCCCGCCCATTGACGTCAATAATGACGTATGTTCCCATAGTAACGCCAATAGGGACTTT
CCATTGACGTCAATGGGTGGAGTATTTACGGTAAACTGCCCACTTGGCAGTACATCAAGTGTATCATATG
CCAAGTACGCCCCCTATTGACGTCAATGACGGTAAATGGCCCGCCTGGCATTATGCCCAGTACATGACCT
TATGGGACTTTCCTACTTGGCAGTACATCTACGTATTAGTCATCGCTATTACCATGGTGATGCGGTTTTG
GCAGTACATCAATGGGCGTGGATAGCGGTTTGACTCACGGGGATTTCCAAGTCTCCACCCCATTGACGTC
AATGGGAGTTTGTTTTGGCACCAAAATCAACGGGACTTTCCAAAATGTCGTAACAACTCCGCCCCATTGA
CGCAAATGGGCGGTAGGCGTGTACGGTGGGAGGTCTATATAAGCAGAGCTCGTTTAGTGAACCGTCAGAT
CGCCTGGACACGCCATCCACGCTGTTTTGACCTCCATAGATGACACCGGGACCGATCCAGCCTCCGGTCG
ACCGATCCTGAGAACTTCAGGGTGAGTTTGGGGACCCTTGATTGTTCTTTCTTTTTCGCTATTGTAAAAT
TCATGTTATATGGAGGGGGCAAAGTTTTCAGGGTGTTGTTTAGAATGGGAAGATGTCCCTTGTATCACCA
TGGACCCTCATGATAATTTTGTTTCTTTCACTTTCTACTCTGTTGACAACCATTGTCTCCTCTTATTTTC
TTTTCATTTTCTGTAACTTTTTCGTTAAACTTTAGCTTGCATTTGTAACGAATTTTTAAATTCACTTTTG
TTTATTTGTCAGATTGTAAGTACTTTCTCTAATCACTTTTTTTTCAAGGCAATCAGGGTATATTATATTG
TACTTCAGCACAGTTTTAGAGAACAATTGTTATAATTAAATGATAAGGTAGAATATTTCTGCATATAAAT
TCTGGCTGGCGTGGAAATATTCTTATTGGTAGAAACAACTACACCCTGGTCATCATCCTGCCTTTCTCTT
TATGGTTACAATGATATACACTGTTTGAGATGAGGATAAAATACTCTGAGTCCAAACCGGGCCCCTCTGC
TAACCATGTTCATGCCTTCTTCTCTTTCCTACAGCTCCTGGGCAACGTGCTGGTTGTTGTGCTGTCTCAT
CATTTTGGCAAAGAATTCGCCACCATGCTGAGCTACCTCATTCTGGCCATCATTGTGTCCCCCATCCTCG
GCAAGATTGAGATCGTGTTCCCCCAGCACACCACCGGCGACTGGAAGAGGGTCCCTCATGAGTACAACTA
CTGCCCCACAAGCGCTGACAAAAATAGCCACGGAACCCAGACCGGCATTCCCGTGGAGCTGACAATGCCC
AAGGGACTCACCACCCATCAAGTGGACGGCTTCATGTGCCACTCCGCTCTGTGGATGACCACATGCGACT
TTAGATGGTACGGCCCCAAGTACATCACCCATAGCATTCACAACGAGGAGCCCACCGATTACCAGTGCCT
CGAGGCTATTAAGGCCTACAACGATGGCGTGTCCTTCAATCCCGGCTTCCCTCCCCAGAGCTGCGGCTAT
GGAACCGTGACCGATGCCGAAGCCCACATCATTACAGTGACACCCCACTCCGTGAAGGTGGACGAATACA
CCGGAGAGTGGATCGACCCCCACTTCATTGGCGGAAGATGTAAGGGCAAGATTTGCGAGACAGTCCACAA
CAGCACCAAGTGGTTCACAAGCAGCGACGGCGAGTCCGTGTGTTCCCAGCTGTTCACACTGGTGGGCGGC
ACCTTCTTCAGCGATAGCGAGGAGATCACCAGCATGGGACTGCCCGAGACCGGCATGAGGTCCAACTACT
TTCCCTATATCAGCACCGAGGGCATCTGTAAGATGCCTTTCTGTAGAAAACCCGGCTACAAGCTGAAGAA
CGATCTGTGGTTCCAGATTACCGACCCCGACCTCGACAAGACAGTGAGAGACCTCCCCCATATCAAGGAC
TGTGACCTCAGCAGCAGCATCATCACCCCCGGCGAACACGCCACCGACATCAGCCTCATCAGCGACGTCG
AGAGGATTCTGGACTACGCTCTGTGCCAGAACACATGGAGCAAGATCGAGGCCGGAGAGCCCATCACCCC
CGTGGATCTGAGCTATCTGGGCCCTAAAAATCCCGGAGTGGGCCCCGTGTTCACCGTCATTAACGGCTCT
CTGCACTACTTCACCAGCAAGTATCTGAGAGTCGAGCTGGAAAGCCCCGTGATCCCCAGAATGGAAGGAA
GGGTGGCCGGAACCAAGATTGTGAGGCAGCTGTGGGACCAATGGTTCCCCTTCGGCGAGGCCGAAATTGG
CCCTAACGGCGTGCTCAAGACCAAGCAAGGCTACAAGTTCCCTCTGCACATCATCGGCACCGGCGAGGTC
GACAGCGACATCAAAATGGAAAGGATTGTGAAGCACTGGGAACACCCCCACATCGAAGCCGCCCAGACCT
TTCTGAAGAAGGACGACACCGAGGAGGTGATCTACTACGGAGACACCGGCGTGTCCAAGAACCCCGTGGA
GCTGGTGGAAGGCTGGTTCTCCGGATGGAGGAGCTCCATCATGGGAGTCGTCGCCGTCATTATTGGCTTC
GTGATTCTGATCTTCCTCATTAGACTCATCGGCGTGCTGTCCTCTCTGTTTAGACAGAAGAGGAGGCCCA
TCTACAAGTCCGATGTGGAGATGACCCATTTTAGATGATGTCTTCCTGGAGCTCCAGTCATTGACTATAA
CGTCTCAGATCTTTTTCCCTCTGCCAAAAATTATGGGGACATCATGAAGCCCCTTGAGCATCTGACTTCT
GGCTAATAAAGGAAATTTATTTTCATTGCAATAGTGTGTTGGAATTTTTTGTGTCTCTCACTCGGAAGGA
CATATGGGAGGGCAAATCATTTAAAACATCAGAATGAGTATTTGGTTTAGAGTTTGGCAACATATGCCCA
TATGCTGGCTGCCATGAACAAAGGTTGGCTATAAAGAGGTCATCAGTATATGAAACAGCCCCCTGCTGTC
CATTCCTTATTCCATAGAAAAGCCTTGACTTGAGGTTAGATTTTTTTTATATTTTGTTTTGTGTTATTTT
TTTCTTTAACATCCCTAAAATTTTCCTTACATGTTTTACTAGCCAGATTTTTCCTCCTCTCCTGACTACT
CCCAGTCATAGCTGTCCCTCTTCTCTTATGGAGATCCCTCGACGGATCGGCCGCAATTCGTAATCATGTC
ATAGCTGTTTCCTGTGTGAAATTGTTATCCGCTCACAATTCCACACAACATACGAGCCGGAAGCATAAAG
TGTAAAGCCTGGGGTGCCTAATGAGTGAGCTAACTCACATTAATTGCGTTGCGCTCACTGCCCGCTTTCC
AGTCGGGAAACCTGTCGTGCCAGCTGCATTAATGAATCGGCCAACGCGCGGGGAGAGGCGGTTTGCGTAT
TGGGCGCTCTTCCGCTTCCTCGCTCACTGACTCGCTGCGCTCGGTCGTTCGGCTGCGGCGAGCGGTATCA
GCTCACTCAAAGGCGGTAATACGGTTATCCACAGAATCAGGGGATAACGCAGGAAAGAACATGTGAGCAA
AAGGCCAGCAAAAGGCCAGGAACCGTAAAAAGGCCGCGTTGCTGGCGTTTTTCCATAGGCTCCGCCCCCC
TGACGAGCATCACAAAAATCGACGCTCAAGTCAGAGGTGGCGAAACCCGACAGGACTATAAAGATACCAG
GCGTTTCCCCCTGGAAGCTCCCTCGTGCGCTCTCCTGTTCCGACCCTGCCGCTTACCGGATACCTGTCCG
CCTTTCTCCCTTCGGGAAGCGTGGCGCTTTCTCATAGCTCACGCTGTAGGTATCTCAGTTCGGTGTAGGT
CGTTCGCTCCAAGCTGGGCTGTGTGCACGAACCCCCCGTTCAGCCCGACCGCTGCGCCTTATCCGGTAAC
TATCGTCTTGAGTCCAACCCGGTAAGACACGACTTATCGCCACTGGCAGCAGCCACTGGTAACAGGATTA
GCAGAGCGAGGTATGTAGGCGGTGCTACAGAGTTCTTGAAGTGGTGGCCTAACTACGGCTACACTAGAAG
AACAGTATTTGGTATCTGCGCTCTGCTGAAGCCAGTTACCTTCGGAAAAAGAGTTGGTAGCTCTTGATCC
GGCAAACAAACCACCGCTGGTAGCGGTGGTTTTTTTGTTTGCAAGCAGCAGATTACGCGCAGAAAAAAAG
GATCTCAAGAAGATCCTTTGATCTTTTCTACGGGGTCTGACGCTCAGTGGAACGAAAACTCACGTTAAGG
GATTTTGGTCATGAGATTATCAAAAAGGATCTTCACCTAGATCCTTTTAAATTAAAAATGAAGTTTTAAA
TCAATCTAAAGTATATATGAGTAAACTTGGTCTGACAGTTACCAATGCTTAATCAGTGAGGCACCTATCT
CAGCGATCTGTCTATTTCGTTCATCCATAGTTGCCTGACTCCCCGTCGTGTAGATAACTACGATACGGGA
GGGCTTACCATCTGGCCCCAGTGCTGCAATGATACCGCGAGACCCACGCTCACCGGCACCAGATTTATCA
GCAATAAACCAGCCAGCCGGAAGGGCCGAGCGCAGAAGTGGTCCTGCAACTTTATCCGCCTCCATCCAGT
CTATTAATTGTTGCCGGGAAGCTAGAGTAAGTAGTTCGCCAGTTAATAGTTTGCGCAACGTTGTTGCCAT
TGCTACAGGCATCGTGGTGTCACGCTCGTCGTTTGGTATGGCTTCATTCAGCTCCGGTTCCCAACGATCA
AGGCGAGTTACATGATCCCCCATGTTGTGCAAAAAAGCGGTTAGCTCCTTCGGTCCTCCGATCGTTGTCA
GAAGTAAGTTGGCCGCAGTGTTATCACTCATGGTTATGGCAGCACTGCATAATTCTCTTACTGTCATGCC
ATCCGTAAGATGCTTTTCTGTGACTGGTGAGTACTCAACCAAGTCATTCTGAGAATAGTGTATGCGGCGA
CCGAGTTGCTCTTGCCCGGCGTCAATACGGGATAATACCGCGCCACATAGCAGAACTTTAAAAGTGCTCA
TCATTGGAAAACGTTCTTCGGGGCGAAAACTCTCAAGGATCTTACCGCTGTTGAGATCCAGTTCGATGTA
ACCCACTCGTGCACCCAACTGATCTTCAGCATCTTTTACTTTCACCAGCGTTTCTGGGTGAGCAAAAACA
GGAAGGCAAAATGCCGCAAAAAAGGGAATAAGGGCGACACGGAAATGTTGAATACTCATACTCTTCCTTT
TTCAATATTATTGAAGCATTTATCAGGGTTATTGTCTCATGAGCGGATACATATTTGAATGTATTTAGAA
AAATAAACAAATAGGGGTTCCGCGCACATTTCCCCGAAAAGTGCCACCTAAATTGTAAGCGTTAATATTT
TGTTAAAATTCGCGTTAAATTTTTGTTAAATCAGCTCATTTTTTAACCAATAGGCCGAAATCGGCAAAAT
CCCTTATAAATCAAAAGAATAGACCGAGATAGGGT
[37 nt withheld, positions 5776-5812]
AAAGAACGTGGACTCCAACGTCAAAGG
[49 nt withheld, positions 5840-5888]
T
[91 nt withheld, positions 5890-5980]
G
[124 nt withheld, positions 5982-6105]
CCCATTCGCCATTCAGGCTGCGCAACTGTTGGGAAGGGCGATCGGTGCGGGCCTCTTCGCTATTACGCCA
GCTGGCGAAAGGGGGATGTGCTGCAAGGCGATTAAGTTGGGTAACGCCAGGGTTTTCCCAGTCACGACGT
TGTAAAACGACGGCCAGTGAGCGCGCGTAATACGACTCACTATAGGGCGAATTGGAGCTCCACCGCGGTG
Features (pLannotate 1.2.2; 16 found; start..end, strand, type, name):
     97..476     +  enhancer       CMV enhancer: human cytomegalovirus immediate early enhancer
    477..680     +  promoter       CMV promoter: human cytomegalovirus (CMV) immediate early promoter
    792..1364    +  intron         β-globin intron: intron from rabbit β-globin gene
   1425..2975    +  CDS            G: GLYCO_VSNJO - Experimental evidence at protein level: Swiss-Prot protein existence level 1. Attaches the virus to host cellular receptor, inducing clathrin-dependent endocytosis of the virion. In the endosome, the acidic pH induces conformational changes in the glycoprotein trimer, which trigger fusion between virus and endosomal membrane. In neurons, neo-synthesized glycoproteins are sorted to the dendrites, where the virus buds (By similarity). From Vesicular stomatitis New Jersey virus (strain Ogden subtype Concan) (VSNJV). Used to pseudotype many virus-like particles like lentiviral vector
   3085..3140    +  polyA_signal   β-globin poly(A) signal: rabbit β-globin polyadenylation signal (Gil and Proudfoot, 1987)
   3522..3538    -  protein_bind   lac operator: The lac repressor binds to the lac operator to inhibit transcription in E. coli. This inhibition can be relieved by adding lactose or isopropyl-β-D-thiogalactopyranoside (IPTG). lac repressor encoded by lacI
   3546..3576    -  promoter       lac promoter: promoter for the E. coli lac operon
   3591..3612    -  protein_bind   CAP binding site: CAP binding activates transcription in the presence of cAMP. E. coli catabolite activator protein
   3625..3717    -  CDS            lacI (fragment): lac repressor; lacI; The lac repressor binds to the lac operator to inhibit transcription in E. coli. This inhibition can be relieved by adding lactose or isopropyl-β-D-thiogalactopyranoside (IPTG).
   3900..4488    -  rep_origin     ori: high-copy-number ColE1/pMB1/pBR322/pUC origin of replication
   4659..5519    -  CDS            AmpR: β-lactamase; bla; confers resistance to ampicillin, carbenicillin, and related antibiotics
   5520..5624    -  promoter       AmpR promoter: bla
   5677..6105    -  rep_origin     f1 ori (sequence partly withheld): f1 bacteriophage origin of replication; arrow indicates direction of (+) strand synthesis
   6110..6265    -  CDS            lacZα (fragment): LacZα fragment of β-galactosidase; lacZ fragment
   6273..6291    +  promoter       T7 promoter: promoter for bacteriophage T7 RNA polymerase
   6300..14      +  misc_feature   MCS (fragment) (across the origin): pBluescript multiple cloning site
