[The description below was written by a language model from this plasmid's Addgene catalogue record and pLannotate feature annotations shown in this document.]
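Description:
pHCMV_VSAV_G is a mammalian expression plasmid built on the pHCMV backbone that encodes the envelope glycoprotein (G) of Vesicular Stomatitis Arizona virus. The 1,551 bp open reading frame was made by synthesis with mammalian codon optimization and inserted between EcoRI and BglII sites, both of which remain intact. The automated annotation labels this CDS by its closest reference match, the G protein of Vesicular stomatitis New Jersey virus. That label reflects homology among vesiculovirus glycoproteins, not the actual source of the insert.

Transcription is driven by the human cytomegalovirus immediate early enhancer and promoter. A rabbit β-globin intron follows, which generally improves mRNA processing and expression, and the G coding sequence is terminated by the rabbit β-globin polyadenylation signal. No epitope tag, reporter or mammalian selection marker is annotated, so the plasmid appears suited to transient transfection. The bacterial portion carries a high-copy ColE1/pUC-type origin and the β-lactamase gene for ampicillin selection. It also retains pBluescript-derived remnants that play no role in mammalian expression: an f1 origin, lacZα and lacI fragments, lac promoter/operator elements, a T7 promoter and part of a multiple cloning site.

Vesiculovirus G proteins mediate receptor attachment and low-pH-triggered fusion with the endosomal membrane, and they are widely used to pseudotype lentiviral vectors and virus-like particles. The stated purpose is simply mammalian expression of this G protein. The associated publication title, on cell type-specific delivery by modular envelope design, suggests use as an envelope plasmid co-transfected into producer cells, although the record does not detail this application.
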