Addgene plasmid #207311: pHCMV_VSAV_G
Purpose: Mammalian expression of Vesicular Stomatitis Arizona virus G protein
Depositing lab: Feng Zhang. Depositing organization: Broad Institute. Publication: Cell type-specific delivery by modular envelope design. Strebinger D, Frangieh CJ, Friedrich MJ, Faure G, Macrae RK, Zhang F. Nat Commun. 2023 Aug 23;14(1):5141. doi: 10.1038/s41467-023-40788-8. PubMed 37612276.
Backbone
  Vector backbone: pHCMV
  Backbone manufacturer: Clontech
  Backbone size w/o insert (bp): 4764
  Vector type: Mammalian Expression
Growth in bacteria
  Bacterial resistance: Ampicillin, 100 μg/mL
  Growth temperature: 37°C
  Growth strain: NEB Stable
  Copy number: High Copy
Gene/Insert
  Gene/Insert name: VSAV_G
  Species: Vesicular Stomatitis Arizona virus
  Insert size (bp): 1551
  Mutation: mammalian codon optimization
  Promoter: CMV promoter
  Cloning method: Restriction Enzyme; 5′ cloning site EcoRI (not destroyed); 3′ cloning site BglII (not destroyed)
Resource information
  A portion of this plasmid was derived from a plasmid made by: synthesis
Terms and licenses: Academic/Nonprofit Terms; Industry Terms: Not Available to Industry
Depositor comments: GenBank: AMB37292.1
How to cite: pHCMV_VSAV_G was a gift from Feng Zhang (Addgene plasmid # 207311 ; http://n2t.net/addgene:207311 ; RRID:Addgene_207311)
